Addgene plasmid #91901: pC010 LshCas13a locus with nontargeting spacer
Purpose: LshCas13a locus into pACYC184 with nontargeting spacer
Depositing lab: Feng Zhang. Depositing organization: Broad Institute. Publication: Nucleic acid detection with CRISPR-Cas13a/C2c2. Gootenberg JS, Abudayyeh OO, Lee JW, Essletzbichler P, Dy AJ, Joung J, Verdine V, Donghia N, Daringer NM, Freije CA, Myhrvold C, Bhattacharyya RP, Livny J, Regev A, Koonin EV, Hung DT, Sabeti PC, Collins JJ, Zhang F. Science. 2017 Apr 13. pii: eaam9321. doi: 10.1126/science.aam9321. PubMed 28408723.
Backbone
  Vector backbone: pACYC184
  Backbone size w/o insert (bp): 4153
  Total vector size (bp): 8486
  Vector type: Bacterial Expression
Growth in bacteria
  Bacterial resistance: Chloramphenicol, 25 μg/mL
  Growth temperature: 37°C
  Growth strain: NEB Stable
  Copy number: Low Copy
Gene/Insert
  Gene/Insert name: LshCas13a locus with non-targeting spacer
  Species: leptotrichia shahii
  Insert size (bp): 4333
Terms and licenses: Academic/Nonprofit Terms; Industry Terms
Depositor comments: Note: Addgene's quality control sequencing identified an R820W amino acid residue substitution in the LshCas13a insert. This residue change is not thought to affect plasmid function.
How to cite: pC010 LshCas13a locus with nontargeting spacer was a gift from Feng Zhang (Addgene plasmid # 91901 ; http://n2t.net/addgene:91901 ; RRID:Addgene_91901)
