[The description below was written by a language model from this plasmid's Addgene catalogue record and pLannotate feature annotations shown in this document.]
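Description:
pC010 LshCas13a locus with nontargeting spacer is a low-copy bacterial expression plasmid of about 8.5 kb, built by inserting a roughly 4.3 kb segment of the Leptotrichia shahii Cas13a (formerly C2c2) CRISPR locus into the classic cloning vector pACYC184. It replicates from the p15A origin, which is compatible with ColE1-type plasmids and so allows it to be maintained in the same E. coli cell as a second plasmid. Selection is by chloramphenicol, through the cat gene and its native promoter. The feature table also finds a full-length tetracycline resistance coding sequence, several shorter TcR fragments, an IS1 remnant and small predicted ORF fragments, all typical pACYC184 backbone remnants. The record lists only chloramphenicol as the selection.

The payload is the cas13a coding sequence, annotated on the minus strand and spanning the numbering origin of the circular sequence. Cas13a is an RNA-guided, RNA-targeting CRISPR effector. A synthetic constitutive J23119 promoter is annotated next to the end of the cas13a coding sequence. The CRISPR array itself is not annotated, so the record does not state what this promoter drives or which promoter drives cas13a, although a short lac promoter element lies near the gene's start. According to the catalogue entry, the locus carries a non-targeting spacer, so the crRNA produced should have no intended target. This makes the plasmid a natural negative control alongside targeting versions in bacterial RNA-interference assays, although the record does not spell out this use. It was deposited with work on Cas13a-based nucleic acid detection. Repository sequencing found an R820W substitution in Cas13a that is not thought to affect function.
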