Features (pLannotate 1.2.2; 13 found; start..end, strand, type, name):
    636..665     -  promoter       lac promoter: promoter for the E. coli lac operon
    703..1248    +  rep_origin     p15A ori: Plasmids containing the medium-copy-number p15A origin of replication can be propagated in E. coli cells that contain a second plasmid with the ColE1 origin.
   1336..1391    +  rep_origin     RSF ori (fragment): Plasmids containing the RSF 1030 origin of replication can be propagated in E. coli cells that contain additional plasmids with compatible origins.
   1510..1653    -  mobile_element IS1 (fragment): prokaryotic transposable element IS1
   1774..1876    +  promoter       cat promoter: promoter of the E. coli cat gene encoding chloramphenicol acetyltransferase
   1877..2533    +  CDS            cat: CAT_ECOLX - Experimental evidence at protein level: Swiss-Prot protein existence level 1. This enzyme is an effector of chloramphenicol resistance in bacteria. From Escherichia coli. This protein is used as a marker in many commonly used cloning vectors, such as pACYC184.
   2835..2933    -  CDS            YPB2_ECOLX (fragment): Protein predicted: Swiss-Prot protein existence level 4. From Escherichia coli.
   2920..2977    +  CDS            TcR (fragment): tetracycline efflux protein; tet; confers resistance to tetracycline
   2974..3067    -  CDS            TcR (fragment): tetracycline efflux protein; tet; confers resistance to tetracycline
   3203..3328    +  CDS            YPB1_ECOLX (fragment): Protein predicted: Swiss-Prot protein existence level 4. From Escherichia coli.
   3570..4760    -  CDS            TcR: tetracycline efflux protein; tet; confers resistance to tetracycline
   4902..4936    -  promoter       J23119 promoter: bacterial promoter (Registry of Standard Biological Parts BBa J23119)
   4940..621     -  CDS            cas13a (across the origin): CS13A_LEPSD - Also known as c2c2
>Addgene plasmid #91901 | pC010 LshCas13a locus with nontargeting spacer | addgene full sequence | sequence record 191841 | Addgene NGS Result
GATCTTCTCGATGATCTTATACAGGCTCATATTGATGTTCTTGAAGATCTCGTAGATGCTCTTCTTTGTC
TCCAGTTCATCGTTTTCAATGATGCGCAGAATGATGGAGCAGTCGTTCAGGGTCTTATTAGTGTACTCAT
CCCGGATGTCAATTTCGATCTCTTCCTCGTTCTCCTGTCGCTTGATCTCGATCTTTTTATCGTCCTTAGT
AATGCCCTGCCTGATGGCCTCGTCAATGATCTTTTTCTTTGTGATCCCCAGTGCTTTCAGCTTCTCGCTC
TTGCCGTAGGCCTCGATATACAGCACCACTTCCTCTGTCTCCAGGAAGTCGTCGTTATTCTCAATTCTAA
TGATCCCTTCTTTGCCCTTCAGTTTGAACAGGATATTTCCTGCATGAAATTTCCTAGTGAACTCCTTCAG
AATATTATCGTTTTTCTTGTAGTTGATGTACTTTCTGATGAACTTGTTGTTGTCGATCTTCTCTTTGTTG
TTGTTTTCGTTGATGTTCAGAATGTACTTGTTCCCGTCATAATTCCGCTTGACTTTCACCTTTCGCTTGA
TCTTGAAGTCTTTCTTATCTCGCACCTCGTACCACCGCTTGTGTCCGAACAGGTTCCCCATGGATAAGAC
CTCCTAACATACGAGCCGGAAGCATAAAGTGTAAATCTAGAAATATTTTATCTGATTAATAAGATGATCT
TCTTGAGATCGTTTTGGTCTGCGCGTAATCTCTTGCTCTGAAAACGAAAAAACCGCCTTGCAGGGCGGTT
TTTCGAAGGTTCTCTGAGCTACCAACTCTTTGAACCGAGGTAACTGGCTTGGAGGAGCGCAGTCACCAAA
ACTTGTCCTTTCAGTTTAGCCTTAACCGGCGCATGACTTCAAGACTAACTCCTCTAAATCAATTACCAGT
GGCTGCTGCCAGTGGTGCTTTTGCATGTCTTTCCGGGTTGGACTCAAGACGATAGTTACCGGATAAGGCG
CAGCGGTCGGACTGAACGGGGGGTTCGTGCATACAGTCCAGCTTGGAGCGAACTGCCTACCCGGAACTGA
GTGTCAGGCGTGGAATGAGACAAACGCGGCCATAACAGCGGAATGACACCGGTAAACCGAAAGGCAGGAA
CAGGAGAGCGCACGAGGGAGCCGCCAGGGGGAAACGCCTGGTATCTTTATAGTCCTGTCGGGTTTCGCCA
CCACTGATTTGAGCGTCAGATTTCGTGATGCTTGTCAGGGGGGCGGAGCCTATGGAAAAACGGCTTTGCC
GCGGCCCTCTCACTTCCCTGTTAAGTATCTTCCTGGCATCTTCCAGGAAATCTCCGCCCCGTTCGTAAGC
CATTTCCGCTCGCCGCAGTCGAACGACCGAGCGTAGCGAGTCAGTGAGCGAGGAAGCGGAATATATCCTG
TATCACATATTCTGCTGACGCACCGGTGCAGCCTTTTTTCTCCTGCCACATGAAGCACTTCACTGACACC
CTCATCAGTGCCAACATAGTAAGCCAGTATACACTCCGCTAGCGCTGATGTCCGGCGGTGCTTTTGCCGT
TACGCACCACCCCGTCAGTAGCTGAACAGGAGGGACAGCTGATAGAAACAGAAGCCACTGGAGCACCTCA
AAAACACCATCATACACTAAATCAGTAAGTTGGCAGCATCACCCGACGCACTTTGCGCCGAATAAATACC
TGTGACGGAAGATCACTTCGCAGAATAAATAAATCCTGGTGTCCCTGTTGATACCGGGAAGCCCTGGGCC
AACTTTTGGCGAAAATGACACGTTGATCGGCACGTAAGAGGTTCCAACTTTCACCATAATGAAATAAGAT
CACTACCGGGCGTATTTTTTGAGTTATCGAGATTTTCAGGAGCTAAGGAAGCTAAAATGGAGAAAAAAAT
CACTGGATATACCACCGTTGATATATCCCAATGGCATCGTAAAGAACATTTTGAGGCATTTCAGTCAGTT
GCTCAATGTACCTATAACCAGACCGTTCAGCTGGATATTACGGCCTTTTTAAAGACCGTAAAGAAAAATA
AGCACAAGTTTTATCCGGCCTTTATTCACATTCTTGCCCGCCTGATGAATGCTCATCCGGAATTCCGTAT
GGCAATGAAAGACGGTGAGCTGGTGATATGGGATAGTGTTCACCCTTGTTACACCGTTTTCCATGAGCAA
ACTGAAACGTTTTCATCGCTCTGGAGTGAATACCACGACGATTTCCGGCAGTTTCTACACATATATTCGC
AAGATGTGGCGTGTTACGGTGAAAACCTGGCCTATTTCCCTAAAGGGTTTATTGAGAATATGTTTTTCGT
GTCAGCCAATCCCTGGGTGAGTTTCACCAGTTTTGATTTAAACGTGGCCAATATGGACAACTTCTTCGCC
CCCGTTTTCACCATGGGCAAATATTATACGCAAGGCGACAAGGTGCTGATGCCGCTGGCGATTCAGGTTC
ATCATGCCGTTTGTGATGGCTTCCATGTCGGCAGAATGCTTAATGAATTACAACAGTACTGCGATGAGTG
GCAGGGCGGGGCGTAATTTTTTTAAGGCAGTTATTGGTGCCCTTAAACGCCTGGTTGCTACGCCTGAATA
AGTGATAATAAGCGGATGAATGGCAGAAATTCGAAAGCAAATTCGACCCGGTCGTCGGTTCAGGGCAGGG
TCGTTAAATAGCCGCTTATGTCTATTGCTGGTTTACCGGTTTATTGACTACCGGAAGCAGTGTGACCGTG
TGCTTCTCAAATGCCTGAGGCCAGTTTGCTCAGGCTCTCCCCGTGGAGGTAATAATTGACGATATGATCA
TTTATTCTGCCTCCCAGAGCCTGATAAAAACGGTTAGCGCTTCGTTAATACAGATGTAGGTGTTCCACAG
GGTAGCCAGCAGCATCCTGCGATGCAGATCCGGAACATAATGGTGCAGGGCGCTTGTTTCGGCGTGGGTA
TGGTGGCAGGCCCCGTGGCCGGGGGACTGTTGGGCGCTGCCGGCACCTGTCCTACGAGTTGCATGATAAA
GAAGACAGTCATAAGTGCGGCGACGATAGTCATGCCCCGCGCCCACCGGAAGGAGCTACCGGCAGCGGTG
CGGACTGTTGTAACTCAGAATAAGAAATGAGGCCGCTCATGGCGTTGACTCTCAGTCATAGTATCGTGGT
ATCACCGGTTGGTTCCACTCTCTGTTGCGGGCAACTTCAGCAGCACGTAGGGGACTTCCGCGTTTCCAGA
CTTTACGAAACACGGAAACCGAAGACCATTCATGTTGTTGCTCAGGTCGCAGACGTTTTGCAGCAGCAGT
CGCTTCACGTTCGCTCGCGTATCGGTGATTCATTCTGCTAACCAGTAAGGCAACCCCGCCAGCCTAGCCG
GGTCCTCAACGACAGGAGCACGATCATGCGCACCCGTGGCCAGGACCCAACGCTGCCCGAGATGCGCCGC
GTGCGGCTGCTGGAGATGGCGGACGCGATGGATATGTTCTGCCAAGGGTTGGTTTGCGCATTCACAGTTC
TCCGCAAGAATTGATTGGCTCCAATTCTTGGAGTGGTGAATCCGTTAGCGAGGTGCCGCCGGCTTCCATT
CAGGTCGAGGTGGCCCGGCTCCATGCACCGCGACGCAACGCGGGGAGGCAGACAAGGTATAGGGCGGCGC
CTACAATCCATGCCAACCCGTTCCATGTGCTCGCCGAGGCGGCATAAATCGCCGTGACGATCAGCGGTCC
AATGATCGAAGTTAGGCTGGTAAGAGCCGCGAGCGATCCTTGAAGCTGTCCCTGATGGTCGTCATCTACC
TGCCTGGACAGCATGGCCTGCAACGCGGGCATCCCGATGCCGCCGGAAGCGAGAAGAATCATAATGGGGA
AGGCCATCCAGCCTCGCGTCGCGAACGCCAGCAAGACGTAGCCCAGCGCGTCGGCCGCCATGCCGGCGAT
AATGGCCTGCTTCTCGCCGAAACGTTTGGTGGCGGGACCAGTGACGAAGGCTTGAGCGAGGGCGTGCAAG
ATTCCGAATACCGCAAGCGACAGGCCGATCATCGTCGCGCTCCAGCGAAAGCGGTCCTCGCCGAAAATGA
CCCAGAGCGCTGCCGGCACCTGTCCTACGAGTTGCATGATAAAGAAGACAGTCATAAGTGCGGCGACGAT
AGTCATGCCCCGCGCCCACCGGAAGGAGCTGACTGGGTTGAAGGCTCTCAAGGGCATCGGTCGACGCTCT
CCCTTATGCGACTCCTGCATTAGGAAGCAGCCCAGTAGTAGGTTGAGGCCGTTGAGCACCGCCGCCGCAA
GGAATGGTGCATGCAAGGAGATGGCGCCCAACAGTCCCCCGGCCACGGGGCCTGCCACCATACCCACGCC
GAAACAAGCGCTCATGAGCCCGAAGTGGCGAGCCCGATCTTCCCCATCGGTGATGTCGGCGATATAGGCG
CCAGCAACCGCACCTGTGGCGCCGGTGATGCCGGCCACGATGCGTCCGGCGTAGAGGATCCACAGGACGG
GTGTGGTCGCCATGATCGCGTAGTCGATAGTGGCTCCAAGTAGCGAAGCGAGCAGGACTGGGCGGCGGCC
AAAGCGGTCGGACAGTGCTCCGAGAACGGGTGCGCATAGAAATTGCATCAACGCATATAGCGCTAGCAGC
ACGCCATAGTGACTGGCGATGCTGTCGGAATGGACGATATCCCGCAAGAGGCCCGGCAGTACCGGCATAA
CCAAGCCTATGCCTACAGCATCCAGGGTGACGGTGCCGAGGATGACGATGAGCGCATTGTTAGATTTCAT
ACACGGTGCCTGACTGCGTTAGCAATTTAACTGTGATAAACTACCGCATTAAAGCTTGTTTTAGTCCCCT
TCGATATTGGGGTGGAGATTGCTGTTCTACCAAGTAATCCATAGTTTTAGTCCCCTTCGATATTGGGGTG
GGCTAGCACTATACCTAGGACTGAGCTAGCTGTCAATCACAGGGTATCGTTAGTATTCTCGATTTTGGTC
AGCAGTTCAATGATCAGATTCTTAATGTAGTCACTGTTGTAGGACTCCAGTTCCAGGACGCTCACTTTCT
TGGGCTTCATCAGGCGCTCCAGAATATCATTGTTGCCGATCAGTTTGAATTTCTTTTTCAGCTCATCGTA
GTCCAGATTCACGTCCTTTTTAAAGACTTCGAACACGCTGGCATAAGTTGAATTGTTGTAGCGTGTGCTA
TATGACAGCAGGTTGCTCACCCGATCGATCTGCTCAGCAATACTGTAGTCGGCAAATGGATTTCTCACGA
TGTAGAAATGGGAGATATAGTTCCGAATGCTCTCATTTTCAGGCTTGTTGATCTCGGAATTTTCGCTCAG
GTCGATTCCAAACCCGTAGCAAATCTTCTCGAACTTCTTGTAGGACTCTTCATCAAAGAACTTGTAGTAG
GCTGTGGTAGTGTAAAAGCCGTCGCTTCCATTGCGCTTTGGGTATGCCCTGCTGATCCCGGTGTTATAGC
CTGACAGCTTAATGATGCCCAGCTCCCTCAGTCCATTCACGATATAGTGCATATCCCTTTCGAATCTTGC
CATCTGAATAGCCAGCTTCCAGTTGATGTCAATCAGGTAGGACTCGATTTTGTTCAGATAGTTGAACTCG
ACCAGATCTCGAATCTTTTTGTACTCAGACACGCGGTTATAGTCCTTTTCGAAGGATTTGTAGTTCTTAT
TCTGGATGTTCTTTGCAAAGAAATCGTCGTTCTCCTTCAGCTTTTTGATGTACTTCTCCTTGTATTCCTT
TGAGTAGCCGTTCAGTTTATCGTTCAGATTCTTCAGAATAGCGTCGATCTCACTGATTTTGTTCTTTCTG
ATGTTCTTTCCATCGATATTAAACAGGAATTTAGCATCGGCCATCTTGATGTCGTTGCTAATCAGGCCGT
AGATCTTGTCAAAGTTAGGATTTCCGATGTTCAGGAACAGATTCTTTTTGTAGATATACAGCTCGTTCTT
CCGTTCCTTGGGATAGTAGATCTCCTGGAACTTGTTCTCATTTTCAGACTCCATATCCTCAATCAGATTG
TCGATTTCCTTCTTGTACTTTTTCAGAAAGTCACTGTTGAAAATGATCCTGCACAGGATTTTAGACTTGA
TCTCCTGATCTTTGTCCTTGATATACTGATCCACCTTTTTCTTCAGGTCCTTCTTGTTGATGTTAGACAG
CTTTCTCTGTTCATCCTGCAGGATGTTGGATTTCTTGTCGATCTCGAACTTGGTTTCATCGTCGAAGATG
ACAATCTTCTCCAGTTTCTTTTCCAGCACATCACAGCCGTTGATATCGTCTTTAAACTCGGTCAGAATGT
TGTTCTTGATGTCCTCGTAGTAGTTGTTGAAGATTTCTTTCTTAGTCTGGATCTTGAAGTCGTCGAAATC
CTTTTCGATCTCTTTCATCTTCTGAATGAACTCTTCCAGGTTCAGATTCCAGTTCTCTGTGATGCATTCG
TTCCGCAGGGTATTCAGCTGCATAATCTCATCCAGGATGTCAATGATATTCTGGTATTCTGAGGTGTTCA
GCCACACGCTGGTGGCGAAGAATCTGTTTCGGATCTTATTAATCACGGCATTACTGTTCAGCAGTGCAAA
GATAGAAATGATGTACTCGAAATCGTCGTTGATGACAATGGTTTTGTCGCTGGTTTTCACGGTGATCCAC
TCATAAGTCTTGTTATCGTTGATGTCCTTAATCTGTTTCTTGATTTCCTGGATGTTCATCTTGAAGTCTG
AAAAGTCGAACAGCTCTTCGTAGTTTTTGCGCAGATATCCAATGTAGCACTCGATCACTTTCTTCTGATA
TTTCTTGATTGCCTTGTTGTTCCCCTTACTGGCAGAAATCTGTGCGTTCTTGTAGTAGTTCTCGATGATG
TTCTCATCGATTTCGTCAATGTTGCCCAGGGTTTTCTTCAGTTCCTGCAGGAAGATATTCTTGGACTCGT
TCTCTTCCAGATCGTCCTCCAGGATCAGTTTCTTATACAGCTCCTTATTGACGTAGATCAGAGCGTTCAG
CACAATTTTTTCAGTCTCGATTGTGTCAAAAGGCTCATTCTTGGGATTGTTGCGGTACAGGTTCAGGATT
TCGGGCAGCACTTTGCTGAAGCTGGGCAGATACTTGATATCGTTGTTGTTCTCTTCAGAGATCTTGATGT
CATTGATCTTTGTGATGATGTTTTTCTTGTCCTTAAAGACCACGTCCAGGTTCAGAGCTTTGCTCACCTC
TTCATCGGAGATCTTCAGATTCTGAATGATGTTGATCACTTTGTTGTAATCGTCCTGAGTCCCCTGCAGG
TCCCTCTCTTTGGAAATGGCATGCAGGATGCGGTTCCTTTCATTAGTGCCGATCTTTGTAAACTTTCGAA
TGAAGTTGTTTGTGATGTTGTTCTTGTTATCGATGAAATCCAGGTCGCGGATGATCTTGATCTTACTATT
CAGGATTTTCTTATCCAGCACATAGTTCTTCTCCCGGTCGCCTCCAAAGAAATCGATGTTCTCGTCGTTG
TTGATGTTTTCTCGGGAAAAGATCTTGTTCAGCTCCATATTTGTGCTGGCAAAGAAGGTGATCAGTTCCA
GGTCCAGCTCTTCCTTGGCGTGCAGGCGGCTGAAATCGTCAGTATTCACTGTGGTCATATCGATGTCGTT
ATGCCTCAGCTTCCCCAGGTACATAATGTGCTCCAGTGTATACTGTTTCACTCTCTTCAGAATTTTCTCT
GACAGGATACTTTCATTCAGAATCTTTTCGATCTCGATCTTCTCCATTTTCTTCAGTCTGACCTTCTGCT
CGTTCACCAGGATTTTTTCAATTCTGCCCTTCAGGTATCTGTAGATGATCTTATACAGCTCCTTCTCTTC
ATCAGATTTCTTGGAAAATTTCTTGCTGTCGAAGTTCACCTTGTAATGCTTCTTAAAGATTCCGAAGATC
TCGGTATCACAGTTCCCTTTCTTCAGTTCCTTCTCCAGTTTCTTAATCAGCTCGTCGATCTTGAACTCAG
CCAGGATCTTCTCAATCTTTTCCTTGATAGAGTTGTTCTTAATGTTCTCGACAAAGAACTTCACGATCTT
ATCCTTCTTGTTTTCTCTCTCGATTTTAAACTTTTCGTGCTTGTCCAGCAGCACATAGGACTTGATGTAT
GTCCGATTTCTCCGCTTCTCCAGGAACTCGTTATTGACTTTCTTCACTTTCTCAATGCGCTTTGTGATGT
TCCAAAATTCCAGCTCCTTGATCACGAAATCGGCAATGTCCTCGACGGTCAGATCCACATTGATGTTCAG
AATCTTTTCCACCAGCATTTTCTTATTTTTACTTTTCTTTTTGTCCCCGCCGACGTTCAGGTAAAACTTC
ACGAAGCCCAGGATCTCCAGATTAGACTTGATCTTCTCCCGGATTTCCATGAAGTTGGTCAGGATCACGT
CAATCTTATCGTCTTTCAGCAGCTTCTCCCTCAGGTGCTCTTCGTAGTATCTATTTTCAAACACCTTTTC
TGTCTCGTTTTCGAT
